>Addgene plasmid #234383 | VEEV_KP282671.1_NSP2_FL_NHisTEV_CThromAvi | addgene full sequence | sequence record 469873 | Addgene NGS Result
GGATTGGCGAATGGG
[124 nt withheld, positions 16-139]
C
[91 nt withheld, positions 141-231]
A
[49 nt withheld, positions 233-281]
CCTTTGACGTTGGAGTCCACGTTCTTT
[37 nt withheld, positions 309-345]
ACCCTATCTCGGTCTATTCTTTTGATTTATAAGGGATTTTGCCGATTTCGGCCTATTGGTTAAAAAATGA
GCTGATTTAACAAAAATTTAACGCGAATTTTAACAAAATATTAACGCTTACAATTTAGGTGGCACTTTTC
GGGGAAATGTGCGCGGAACCCCTATTTGTTTATTTTTCTAAATACATTCAAATATGTATCCGCTCATGAA
TTAATTCTTAGAAAAACTCATCGAGCATCAAATGAAACTGCAATTTATTCATATCAGGATTATCAATACC
ATATTTTTGAAAAAGCCGTTTCTGTAATGAAGGAGAAAACTCACCGAGGCAGTTCCATAGGATGGCAAGA
TCCTGGTATCGGTCTGCGATTCCGACTCGTCCAACATCAATACAACCTATTAATTTCCCCTCGTCAAAAA
TAAGGTTATCAAGTGAGAAATCACCATGAGTGACGACTGAATCCGGTGAGAATGGCAAAAGTTTATGCAT
TTCTTTCCAGACTTGTTCAACAGGCCAGCCATTACGCTCGTCATCAAAATCACTCGCATCAACCAAACCG
TTATTCATTCGTGATTGCGCCTGAGCGAGACGAAATACGCGATCGCTGTTAAAAGGACAATTACAAACAG
GAATCGAATGCAACCGGCGCAGGAACACTGCCAGCGCATCAACAATATTTTCACCTGAATCAGGATATTC
TTCTAATACCTGGAATGCTGTTTTCCCGGGGATCGCAGTGGTGAGTAACCATGCATCATCAGGAGTACGG
ATAAAATGCTTGATGGTCGGAAGAGGCATAAATTCCGTCAGCCAGTTTAGTCTGACCATCTCATCTGTAA
CATCATTGGCAACGCTACCTTTGCCATGTTTCAGAAACAACTCTGGCGCATCGGGCTTCCCATACAATCG
ATAGATTGTCGCACCTGATTGCCCGACATTATCGCGAGCCCATTTATACCCATATAAATCAGCATCCATG
TTGGAATTTAATCGCGGCCTAGAGCAAGACGTTTCCCGTTGAATATGGCTCATAACACCCCTTGTATTAC
TGTTTATGTAAGCAGACAGTTTTATTGTTCATGACCAAAATCCCTTAACGTGAGTTTTCGTTCCACTGAG
CGTCAGACCCCGTAGAAAAGATCAAAGGATCTTCTTGAGATCCTTTTTTTCTGCGCGTAATCTGCTGCTT
GCAAACAAAAAAACCACCGCTACCAGCGGTGGTTTGTTTGCCGGATCAAGAGCTACCAACTCTTTTTCCG
AAGGTAACTGGCTTCAGCAGAGCGCAGATACCAAATACTGTCCTTCTAGTGTAGCCGTAGTTAGGCCACC
ACTTCAAGAACTCTGTAGCACCGCCTACATACCTCGCTCTGCTAATCCTGTTACCAGTGGCTGCTGCCAG
TGGCGATAAGTCGTGTCTTACCGGGTTGGACTCAAGACGATAGTTACCGGATAAGGCGCAGCGGTCGGGC
TGAACGGGGGGTTCGTGCACACAGCCCAGCTTGGAGCGAACGACCTACACCGAACTGAGATACCTACAGC
GTGAGCTATGAGAAAGCGCCACGCTTCCCGAAGGGAGAAAGGCGGACAGGTATCCGGTAAGCGGCAGGGT
CGGAACAGGAGAGCGCACGAGGGAGCTTCCAGGGGGAAACGCCTGGTATCTTTATAGTCCTGTCGGGTTT
CGCCACCTCTGACTTGAGCGTCGATTTTTGTGATGCTCGTCAGGGGGGCGGAGCCTATGGAAAAACGCCA
GCAACGCGGCCTTTTTACGGTTCCTGGCCTTTTGCTGGCCTTTTGCTCACATGTTCTTTCCTGCGTTATC
CCCTGATTCTGTGGATAACCGTATTACCGCCTTTGAGTGAGCTGATACCGCTCGCCGCAGCCGAACGACC
GAGCGCAGCGAGTCAGTGAGCGAGGAAGCGGAAGAGCGCCTGATGCGGTATTTTCTCCTTACGCATCTGT
GCGGTATTTCACACCGCAATGGTGCACTCTCAGTACAATCTGCTCTGATGCCGCATAGTTAAGCCAGTAT
ACACTCCGCTATCGCTACGTGACTGGGTCATGGCTGCGCCCCGACACCCGCCAACACCCGCTGACGCGCC
CTGACGGGCTTGTCTGCTCCCGGCATCCGCTTACAGACAAGCTGTGACCGTCTCCGGGAGCTGCATGTGT
CAGAGGTTTTCACCGTCATCACCGAAACGCGCGAGGCAGCTGCGGTAAAGCTCATCAGCGTGGTCGTGAA
GCGATTCACAGATGTCTGCCTGTTCATCCGCGTCCAGCTCGTTGAGTTTCTCCAGAAGCGTTAATGTCTG
GCTTCTGATAAAGCGGGCCATGTTAAGGGCGGTTTTTTCCTGTTTGGTCACTGATGCCTCCGTGTAAGGG
GGATTTCTGTTCATGGGGGTAATGATACCGATGAAACGAGAGAGGATGCTCACGATACGGGTTACTGATG
ATGAACATGCCCGGTTACTGGAACGTTGTGAGGGTAAACAACTGGCGGTATGGATGCGGCGGGACCAGAG
AAAAATCACTCAGGGTCAATGCCAGCGCTTCGTTAATACAGATGTAGGTGTTCCACAGGGTAGCCAGCAG
CATCCTGCGATGCAGATCCGGAACATAATGGTGCAGGGCGCTGACTTCCGCGTTTCCAGACTTTACGAAA
CACGGAAACCGAAGACCATTCATGTTGTTGCTCAGGTCGCAGACGTTTTGCAGCAGCAGTCGCTTCACGT
TCGCTCGCGTATCGGTGATTCATTCTGCTAACCAGTAAGGCAACCCCGCCAGCCTAGCCGGGTCCTCAAC
GACAGGAGCACGATCATGCGCACCCGTGGGGCCGCCATGCCGGCGATAATGGCCTGCTTCTCGCCGAAAC
GTTTGGTGGCGGGACCAGTGACGAAGGCTTGAGCGAGGGCGTGCAAGATTCCGAATACCGCAAGCGACAG
GCCGATCATCGTCGCGCTCCAGCGAAAGCGGTCCTCGCCGAAAATGACCCAGAGCGCTGCCGGCACCTGT
CCTACGAGTTGCATGATAAAGAAGACAGTCATAAGTGCGGCGACGATAGTCATGCCCCGCGCCCACCGGA
AGGAGCTGACTGGGTTGAAGGCTCTCAAGGGCATCGGTCGAGATCCCGGTGCCTAATGAGTGAGCTAACT
TACATTAATTGCGTTGCGCTCACTGCCCGCTTTCCAGTCGGGAAACCTGTCGTGCCAGCTGCATTAATGA
ATCGGCCAACGCGCGGGGAGAGGCGGTTTGCGTATTGGGCGCCAGGGTGGTTTTTCTTTTCACCAGTGAG
ACGGGCAACAGCTGATTGCCCTTCACCGCCTGGCCCTGAGAGAGTTGCAGCAAGCGGTCCACGCTGGTTT
GCCCCAGCAGGCGAAAATCCTGTTTGATGGTGGTTAACGGCGGGATATAACATGAGCTGTCTTCGGTATC
GTCGTATCCCACTACCGAGATATCCGCACCAACGCGCAGCCCGGACTCGGTAATGGCGCGCATTGCGCCC
AGCGCCATCTGATCGTTGGCAACCAGCATCGCAGTGGGAACGATGCCCTCATTCAGCATTTGCATGGTTT
GTTGAAAACCGGACATGGCACTCCAGTCGCCTTCCCGTTCCGCTATCGGCTGAATTTGATTGCGAGTGAG
ATATTTATGCCAGCCAGCCAGACGCAGACGCGCCGAGACAGAACTTAATGGGCCCGCTAACAGCGCGATT
TGCTGGTGACCCAATGCGACCAGATGCTCCACGCCCAGTCGCGTACCGTCTTCATGGGAGAAAATAATAC
TGTTGATGGGTGTCTGGTCAGAGACATCAAGAAATAACGCCGGAACATTAGTGCAGGCAGCTTCCACAGC
AATGGCATCCTGGTCATCCAGCGGATAGTTAATGATCAGCCCACTGACGCGTTGCGCGAGAAGATTGTGC
ACCGCCGCTTTACAGGCTTCGACGCCGCTTCGTTCTACCATCGACACCACCACGCTGGCACCCAGTTGAT
CGGCGCGAGATTTAATCGCCGCGACAATTTGCGACGGCGCGTGCAGGGCCAGACTGGAGGTGGCAACGCC
AATCAGCAACGACTGTTTGCCCGCCAGTTGTTGTGCCACGCGGTTGGGAATGTAATTCAGCTCCGCCATC
GCCGCTTCCACTTTTTCCCGCGTTTTCGCAGAAACGTGGCTGGCCTGGTTCACCACGCGGGAAACGGTCT
GATAAGAGACACCGGCATACTCTGCGACATCGTATAACGTTACTGGTTTCACATTCACCACCCTGAATTG
ACTCTCTTCCGGGCGCTATCATGCCATACCGCGAAAGGTTTTGCGCCATTCGATGGTGTCCGGGATCTCG
ACGCTCTCCCTTATGCGACTCCTGCATTAGGAAGCAGCCCAGTAGTAGGTTGAGGCCGTTGAGCACCGCC
GCCGCAAGGAATGGTGCATGCAAGGAGATGGCGCCCAACAGTCCCCCGGCCACGGGGCCTGCCACCATAC
CCACGCCGAAACAAGCGCTCATGAGCCCGAAGTGGCGAGCCCGATCTTCCCCATCGGTGATGTCGGCGAT
ATAGGCGCCAGCAACCGCACCTGTGGCGCCGGTGATGCCGGCCACGATGCGTCCGGCGTAGAGGATCGAG
ATCTCGATCCCGCGAAATTAATACGACTCACTATAGGGGAATTGTGAGCGGATAACAATTCCCCTCTAGA
AATAATTTTGTTTAACTTTAAGAAGGAGATATACCATGCATCATCATCATCATCACAGCAGCGGCAGAGA
AAACTTGTATTTCCAGGGCGGCTCCGTTGAAACGCCTAGAGGGTTGATAAGGGTAACTAGCTACGCGGGG
GAAGACAAAATTGGGAGCTATGCCGTTTTGTCTCCCCAAGCCGTCCTTAAAAGCGAAAAATTATCCTGTA
TCCATCCATTGGCAGAACAAGTTATCGTCATAACTCACAGTGGACGAAAGGGGCGGTATGCCGTAGAACC
CTACCATGGCAAAGTAGTGGTGCCAGAGGGACATGCAATACCGGTACAGGACTTCCAGGCGCTATCAGAA
AGCGCTACGATTGTCTATAATGAGCGTGAGTTCGTAAATCGGTATTTACACCATATCGCGACGCACGGTG
GTGCGCTAAACACGGACGAAGAGTATTACAAGACAGTAAAGCCCAGCGAACACGACGGTGAGTATCTTTA
TGACATTGACCGTAAACAGTGCGTAAAAAAGGAACTTGTGACAGGCCTGGGACTAACTGGAGAGCTCGTG
GATCCCCCATTTCACGAATTCGCGTACGAGTCTCTAAGGACACGACCCGCTGCGCCATACCAAGTTCCTA
CCATTGGAGTGTACGGCGTGCCCGGGAGTGGTAAATCCGGAATAATCAAATCTGCCGTCACTAAGAAGGA
TCTTGTGGTTTCAGCAAAAAAAGAAAACTGTGCCGAGATAATCAGGGATGTCAAGAAAATGAAAGGATTG
GACGTTAACGCCCGTACTGTGGACTCCGTCTTACTTAACGGTTGTAAGCACCCCGTAGAGACGCTTTACA
TTGATGAAGCTTTTGCTTGTCACGCGGGGACGCTGAGAGCCTTAATCGCGATTATTCGCCCGAAAAAAGC
AGTACTATGCGGGGATCCTAAACAATGTGGTTTCTTCAACATGATGTGCCTCAAAGTGCACTTTAACCAT
GAGATCTGCACACAGGTCTTTCACAAGTCTATTTCTAGGCGCTGCACCAAGTCGGTTACTTCAGTCGTTT
CCACGCTTTTTTACGATAAGCGGATGAGAACTACCAATCCAAAGGAGACAAAGATAGAGATCGACACTAC
AGGGTCAACCAAACCCAAACAAGACGATCTTATACTCACCTGCTTTAGAGGCTGGGTGAAGCAGCTTCAA
ATCGATTATAAAGGCAATGAAATTATGACCGCGGCTGCATCGCAGGGTTTAACCAGAAAGGGTGTCTACG
CGGTACGATACAAAGTCAACGAAAATCCTTTATATGCTCCTACCAGTGAGCATGTCAACGTGCTACTCAC
GAGAACTGAGGACCGAATCGTTTGGAAAACACTGGCTGGGGATCCATGGATTAAGACCTTGACGGCGAAA
TACCCTGGGAACTTTACCGCTACTATCGAAGAATGGCAAGCCGAACATGATGCTATAATGCGCCACATAC
TCGAGCGCCCTGACCCGACTGACGTTTTCCAGAACAAGGCTAACGTTTGCTGGGCGAAGGCATTGGTCCC
GGTACTTAAAACAGCCGGAATAGACATGACGACGGAGCAATGGAATACCGTAGACTATTTTGAGACAGAT
AAGGCGCATAGTGCAGAGATAGTTCTCAACCAACTCTGTGTTAGATTCTTTGGCCTGGATTTGGACAGCG
GGCTATTCAGTGCACCAACAGTGCCGTTAAGTATTCGCAATAACCACTGGGATAATTCGCCATCGCCTAA
CATGTATGGACTCAATAAGGAGGTTGTTCGACAACTGTCCCGTAGGTATCCCCAACTGCCGCGTGCAGTA
GCAACAGGGCGAGTATACGATATGAATACTGGTACCTTGCGAAACTATGATCCGCGCATTAATCTGGTGC
CGGTAAATCGTCGGCTGCCACATGCTCTCGTTTTACATCACAATGAGCATCCGCAGAGCGATTTCTCGTC
ATTCGTCTCCAAGTTGAAGGGCCGCACGGTCTTAGTGGTTGGCGAGAAGCTCAGCGTTCCTGGAAAGAAG
GTGGATTGGTTGTCGGACCAGCCAGAAGCCACCTTCAGGGCCAGATTAGATCTCGGAATTCCAGGTGACG
TGCCTAAGTACGATATTGTGTTCATCAATGTAAGGACGCCCTACAAATACCACCATTATCAGCAGTGCGA
AGACCATGCAATAAAGCTATCGATGCTTACGAAGAAAGCCTGTCTACATCTGAATCCGGGAGGCACTTGC
GTGAGTATAGGGTACGGTTATGCAGACCGGGCTTCAGAATCGATAATTGGCGCAATTGCTCGTCAGTTTA
AGTTTTCTCGGGTATGTAAACCCAAAAGTTCCCACGAGGAGACTGAAGTCCTTTTTGTCTTTATAGGTTA
CGATCGTAAAGCCCGGACACACAACCCTTATAAACTTTCTTCAACGCTGACCAATATCTATACAGGCTCT
AGGCTCCATGAAGCAGGATGTCTAGTGCCCAGGGGTTCTTCGTCCGGCCTCAACGATATATTTGAGGCTC
AAAAAATCGAATGGCACGAGTAATAAGCAGAGAACCTCTACTTCCAATCTGATGACGAAGCTTGCGGCCG
CACTCGAGCACCACCACCACCACCACTGAGATCCGGCTGCTAACAAAGCCCGAAAGGAAGCTGAGTTGGC
TGCTGCCACCGCTGAGCAATAACTAGCATAACCCCTTGGGGCCTCTAAACGGGTCTTGAGGGGTTTTTTG
CTGAAAGGAGGAACTATATCC
Features (pLannotate 1.2.2; 20 found; start..end, strand, type, name):
     16..444     +  rep_origin     f1 ori (sequence partly withheld): f1 bacteriophage origin of replication; arrow indicates direction of (+) strand synthesis
    497..554     +  promoter       AmpR promoter (fragment): bla
    563..1378    -  CDS            KanR: aminoglycoside phosphotransferase; aph(3')-Ia; confers resistance to kanamycin in bacteria or G418 (Geneticin®) in eukaryotes
   1500..2088    +  rep_origin     ori: high-copy-number ColE1/pMB1/pBR322/pUC origin of replication
   2274..2413    -  misc_feature   bom: basis of mobility region from pBR322
   2515..2706    -  CDS            rop: Rop protein, which maintains plasmids at low copy number; rop
   2723..3103    +  CDS            YPB1_ECOLX: Protein predicted: Swiss-Prot protein existence level 4. From Escherichia coli.
   3175..3466    -  CDS            TcR (fragment): tetracycline efflux protein; tet; confers resistance to tetracycline
   3481..3502    -  protein_bind   CAP binding site: CAP binding activates transcription in the presence of cAMP. E. coli catabolite activator protein
   3515..4597    -  CDS            lacI: lac repressor; lacI; The lac repressor binds to the lac operator to inhibit transcription in E. coli. This inhibition can be relieved by adding lactose or isopropyl-β-D-thiogalactopyranoside (IPTG).
   4598..4675    -  promoter       lacI promoter: lacI
   4683..4962    -  CDS            TcR (fragment): tetracycline efflux protein; tet; confers resistance to tetracycline
   4984..5002    +  promoter       T7 promoter: promoter for bacteriophage T7 RNA polymerase
   5003..5027    +  protein_bind   lac operator: The lac repressor binds to the lac operator to inhibit transcription in E. coli. This inhibition can be relieved by adding lactose or isopropyl-β-D-thiogalactopyranoside (IPTG). lac repressor encoded by lacI
   5042..5064    +  RBS            RBS: efficient ribosome binding site from bacteriophage T7 gene 10 (Olins and Rangwala, 1989)
   5072..5090    +  CDS            capTEV™ (fragment): composite tag for in vivo biotinylation, TEV protease cleavage, and 6xHis tagging
   5125..7506    +  CDS            POLN_EEVVP (fragment): Experimental evidence at protein level: Swiss-Prot protein existence level 1. [RNA-directed RNA polymerase nsP4]: RNA dependent RNA polymerase (By similarity). Replicates genomic and antigenomic RNA by recognizing replications specific signals. The early replication complex formed by the polyprotein P123 and nsP4 synthesizes minus- strand RNAs (By similarity). The late replication complex composed of fully processed nsP1-nsP4 is responsible for the production of genomic and subgenomic plus-strand RNAs (By similarity). From Venezuelan equine encephalitis virus (strain P676) (VEEV).
   7634..7651    +  CDS            9xHis (fragment): 9xHis affinity tag
   7661..7710    +  CDS            SET1 (fragment): solubility-enhancement tag derived from T7 phage gene 10B
   7718..7765    +  terminator     T7 terminator: transcription terminator for bacteriophage T7 RNA polymerase
