[The description below was written by a language model from this plasmid's Addgene catalogue record and pLannotate feature annotations shown in this document.]
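Description:
VEEV_KP282671.1_NSP2_FL_NHisTEV_CThromAvi is a bacterial expression plasmid built on the pET28-MHL backbone for producing the nsP2 nonstructural protein of Venezuelan equine encephalitis virus in E. coli, with structure determination as the stated goal. The sequenced record is 7,786 nt. It is propagated through a ColE1/pBR322-type origin accompanied by the bom region and the rop gene, which holds copy number down, consistent with the catalogue's low-copy designation. Selection is by kanamycin through an aph(3')-Ia resistance gene. An f1 phage origin is also present, and short tetracycline-resistance fragments and a predicted E. coli ORF appear to be backbone remnants rather than functional parts.

Expression follows the standard pET design: a T7 promoter directly followed by a lac operator, the T7 gene 10 ribosome binding site, and a T7 terminator downstream, with a plasmid-borne lacI gene supplying repressor. Transcription therefore needs a host that provides T7 RNA polymerase and is induced with IPTG. The insert spans about 2.4 kb and is annotated as a fragment of the VEEV nonstructural polyprotein; the annotation text highlights nsP4 only because it describes the whole polyprotein entry, while the catalogue identifies the region as nsP2. The name indicates full length, though the depositor notes that the complete coding region may not be included. The protein carries an N-terminal hexahistidine tag removable by TEV protease, and a C-terminal thrombin cleavage site followed by an Avi tag for site-specific biotinylation by BirA. This combination supports affinity purification and immobilisation for binding or screening assays. The His and SET1 fragments annotated downstream of the insert are probably untranslated vector sequence, although the record does not confirm this.
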