Addgene plasmid #234383: VEEV_KP282671.1_NSP2_FL_NHisTEV_CThromAvi
Purpose: Bacterial expression for structure determination. May not contain entire coding region of gene.
Depositing lab: Cheryl Arrowsmith. Depositing organization: University of Toronto.
Backbone
  Vector backbone: pET28-MHL
  Backbone manufacturer: Cheryl Arrowsmith, Addgene plasmid #26096
  Vector type: Bacterial Expression
  Selectable markers: Low Copy
Growth in bacteria
  Bacterial resistance: Kanamycin, 50 μg/mL
  Growth temperature: 37°C
  Growth strain: DH5alpha
  Copy number: Low Copy
Gene/Insert
  Gene/Insert name: Nsp2_VEEV
  Species: Venezuelan equine encephalitis virus
  Promoter: T7
  Tag / fusion protein: LVPRGSSSGLNDIFEAQKIEWHE (C terminal on insert); MHHHHHHSSGRENLYFQG (N terminal on insert)
  Cloning method: Unknown
  Sequencing primers: 5′ T7; 3′ T7-term
Terms and licenses: Academic/Nonprofit Terms; Industry Terms: Not Available to Industry
How to cite: VEEV_KP282671.1_NSP2_FL_NHisTEV_CThromAvi was a gift from Cheryl Arrowsmith (Addgene plasmid # 234383 ; http://n2t.net/addgene:234383 ; RRID:Addgene_234383)
